Addgene plasmid #161157: pDONR221-SLC25A17_STOP
Purpose: Gateway entry clone with codon-optimized ORF sequence for subcloning into custom expression vectors. Contains a STOP codon at the end of the codon-optimized ORF sequence.
Depositing lab: RESOLUTE Consortium & Giulio Superti-Furga. Depositing organization: CeMM Research Center for Molecular Medicine. Publication: The RESOLUTE consortium: unlocking SLC transporters for drug discovery. Superti-Furga G, Lackner D, Wiedmer T, Ingles-Prieto A, Barbosa B, Girardi E, Goldmann U, Gurtl B, Klavins K, Klimek C, Lindinger S, Lineiro-Retes E, Muller AC, Onstein S, Redinger G, Reil D, Sedlyarov V, Wolf G, Crawford M, Everley R, ... Steppan CM. Nat Rev Drug Discov. 2020 Jul;19(7):429-430. doi: 10.1038/d41573-020-00056-6. PubMed 32265506.
Backbone
  Vector backbone: pDONR221
  Backbone manufacturer: ThermoFisher Scientific
  Backbone size w/o insert (bp): 2550
  Vector type: Mammalian Expression
Growth in bacteria
  Bacterial resistance: Kanamycin, 50 μg/mL
  Growth temperature: 37°C
  Growth strain: NEB Stable
  Copy number: High Copy
Gene/Insert
  Gene/Insert name: SLC25A17 (alt name: PMP34)
  Species: H. sapiens (human)
  Insert size (bp): 924
  Entrez Gene: SLC25A17 (a.k.a. PMP34)
  Cloning method: Gateway Cloning
  Sequencing primers: 5′ M13-fwd; 3′ M13-rev
Terms and licenses: Academic/Nonprofit Terms; Industry Terms
Depositor comments: This plasmid contains a STOP codon at the end of the codon-optimized ORF. For the version of this plasmid that does not contain a STOP codon, please see Addgene plasmid 131991 For more information on the full Resolute plasmid collection, please see www.addgene.org/depositor-collections/re-solute/. Please provide your feedback on this plasmid to the RESOLUTE consortium by filling out their RESOLUTE repository feedback form: https://forms.office.com/Pages/ResponsePage.aspx?id=0e05yklzmkS7rjFGQL4N7z4feCLQvEJAmVcOCM_u885UN1JJRko0Ukg4TVQwNTZLOUxPQVJWT1NHUCQlQCN0PWcu
How to cite: pDONR221-SLC25A17_STOP was a gift from RESOLUTE Consortium & Giulio Superti-Furga (Addgene plasmid # 161157 ; http://n2t.net/addgene:161157 ; RRID:Addgene_161157)
