[The description below was written by a language model from this plasmid's Addgene catalogue record and pLannotate feature annotations shown in this document.]
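Description:
pDONR221-SLC25A17_STOP is a Gateway entry clone built on the pDONR221 backbone, carrying a codon-optimized open reading frame for human SLC25A17 (also known as PMP34). The plasmid is about 3.5 kb and is propagated in E. coli from a high-copy ColE1/pUC-type origin under kanamycin selection conferred by an aminoglycoside phosphotransferase gene. Although the catalogue lists the vector type as mammalian expression, the feature table shows no eukaryotic promoter or polyadenylation signal around the insert. The plasmid therefore serves as a shuttle for the ORF rather than as an expression vector in its own right.

The roughly 0.9 kb SLC25A17 coding sequence sits between attL1 and attL2 sites, which allow directional transfer into any attR-containing destination vector through an LR Clonase reaction. Upstream of the cassette, rrnB T1 and T2 terminators insulate the insert from read-through transcription in bacteria. A T7 promoter lies just beyond attL2, oriented back toward the insert, and short lacI and lacZα fragments are backbone remnants with no functional role. M13 forward and reverse priming sites flank the cassette for sequence verification.

SLC25A17 encodes a peroxisomal membrane carrier that transports cofactors such as CoA, FAD, FMN and AMP, probably by counter-exchange between the cytosol and the peroxisomal matrix. This version retains a stop codon at the end of the ORF, so it suits destination vectors that express the native protein or add N-terminal tags, but not C-terminal fusions. A companion clone lacking the stop codon exists for C-terminal fusions. The construct belongs to a consortium collection of solute carrier clones made to support systematic study of SLC transporters.
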