Features (pLannotate 1.2.2; 10 found; start..end, strand, type, name):
    121..213     +  CDS            lacI (fragment): lac repressor; lacI; The lac repressor binds to the lac operator to inhibit transcription in E. coli. This inhibition can be relieved by adding lactose or isopropyl-β-D-thiogalactopyranoside (IPTG).
    268..295     -  terminator     rrnB T2 terminator: transcription terminator T2 from the E. coli rrnB gene
    427..470     +  terminator     rrnB T1 terminator: Escherichia coli rrnB; transcription terminator T1 from the E. coli rrnB gene
    517..553     -  CDS            lacZα (fragment): LacZα fragment of β-galactosidase; lacZ fragment
    569..668     +  protein_bind   attL1: mutant version of attL; recombination site for the Gateway® LR reaction LR Clonase™
    674..1594    +  CDS            SLC25A17: PM34_HUMAN - Also known as PMP34. Experimental evidence at protein level: Swiss-Prot protein existence level 1. Peroxisomal transporter for multiple cofactors like coenzyme A (CoA), flavin adenine dinucleotide (FAD), flavin mononucleotide (FMN) and nucleotide adenosine monophosphate (AMP), and to a lesser extent for nicotinamide adenine dinucleotide (NAD(+)), adenosine diphosphate (ADP) and adenosine 3',5'-diphosphate (PAP). May catalyze the transport of free CoA, FAD and NAD(+) from the cytosol into the peroxisomal matrix by a counter-exchange mechanism. Inhibited by pyridoxal 5'- phosphate a
   1599..1698    -  protein_bind   attL2: mutant version of attL; recombination site for the Gateway® LR reaction LR Clonase™
   1716..1734    -  promoter       T7 promoter: promoter for bacteriophage T7 RNA polymerase
   1868..2677    +  CDS            KanR: aminoglycoside phosphotransferase; aph(3')-Ia; confers resistance to kanamycin in bacteria or G418 (Geneticin®) in eukaryotes
   2824..3412    +  rep_origin     ori: high-copy-number ColE1/pMB1/pBR322/pUC origin of replication
>Addgene plasmid #161157 | pDONR221-SLC25A17_STOP | depositor full sequence | sequence record 312248 | Full Sequence
CTTTCCTGCGTTATCCCCTGATTCTGTGGATAACCGTATTACCGCCTTTGAGTGAGCTGATACCGCTCGC
CGCAGCCGAACGACCGAGCGCAGCGAGTCAGTGAGCGAGGAAGCGGAAGAGCGCCCAATACGCAAACCGC
CTCTCCCCGCGCGTTGGCCGATTCATTAATGCAGCTGGCACGACAGGTTTCCCGACTGGAAAGCGGGCAG
TGAGCGCAACGCAATTAATACGCGTACCGCTAGCCAGGAAGAGTTTGTAGAAACGCAAAAAGGCCATCCG
TCAGGATGGCCTTCTGCTTAGTTTGATGCCTGGCAGTTTATGGCGGGCGTCCTGCCCGCCACCCTCCGGG
CCGTTGCTTCACAACGTTCAAATCCGCTCCCGGCGGATTTGTCCTACTCAGGAGAGCGTTCACCGACAAA
CAACAGATAAAACGAAAGGCCCAGTCTTCCGACTGAGCCTTTCGTTTTATTTGATGCCTGGCAGTTCCCT
ACTCTCGCGTTAACGCTAGCATGGATGTTTTCCCAGTCACGACGTTGTAAAACGACGGCCAGTCTTAAGC
TCGGGCCCCAAATAATGATTTTATTTTGACTGATAGTGACCTGTTCGTTGCAACACATTGATGAGCAATG
CTTTTTTATAATGCCAACTTTGTACAAAAAAGCAGGCTCCACCATGGCCTCCGTGCTGTCTTACGAGAGC
CTGGTGCACGCAGTGGCAGGAGCAGTGGGCTCCGTGACCGCCATGACAGTGTTCTTTCCACTGGACACCG
CAAGGCTGAGGCTGCAGGTGGATGAGAAGCGGAAGTCTAAGACCACACACATGGTGCTGCTGGAGATCAT
CAAGGAGGAGGGCCTGCTGGCCCCCTATAGAGGCTGGTTTCCTGTGATCAGCTCCCTGTGCTGTAGCAAC
TTCGTGTACTTTTATACATTCAATTCCCTGAAGGCCCTGTGGGTGAAGGGCCAGCACTCCACCACAGGCA
AGGACCTGGTGGTGGGATTCGTGGCAGGAGTGGTGAACGTGCTGCTGACCACACCCCTGTGGGTGGTGAA
TACCAGGCTGAAGCTGCAGGGCGCCAAGTTTCGCAACGAGGATATCGTGCCTACAAATTACAAGGGCATC
ATCGACGCCTTCCACCAGATCATCCGGGATGAGGGCATCTCCGCCCTGTGGAACGGCACCTTTCCATCTC
TGCTGCTGGTGTTCAATCCCGCCATCCAGTTCATGTTTTACGAGGGCCTGAAGAGGCAGCTGCTGAAGAA
GCGCATGAAGCTGTCTAGCCTGGACGTGTTTATCATCGGAGCAGTGGCAAAGGCAATCGCAACCACAGTG
ACCTATCCTCTGCAGACAGTGCAGTCTATCCTGAGGTTCGGCCGGCACAGACTGAACCCAGAGAATCGGA
CCCTGGGCAGCCTGAGAAACATCCTGTACCTGCTGCACCAGCGCGTGCGGAGATTTGGCATCATGGGCCT
GTATAAGGGCCTGGAGGCCAAGCTGCTGCAGACCGTGCTGACAGCCGCCCTGATGTTTCTGGTGTATGAG
AAGCTGACAGCCGCCACCTTCACAGTGATGGGCCTGAAGAGGGCCCACCAGCACTAAGACCCAGCTTTCT
TGTACAAAGTTGGCATTATAAGAAAGCATTGCTTATCAATTTGTTGCAACGAACAGGTCACTATCAGTCA
AAATAAAATCATTATTTGCCATCCAGCTGATATCCCCTATAGTGAGTCGTATTACATGGTCATAGCTGTT
TCCTGGCAGCTCTGGCCCGTGTCTCAAAATCTCTGATGTTACATTGCACAAGATAAAATAATATCATCAT
GAACAATAAAACTGTCTGCTTACATAAACAGTAATACAAGGGGTGTTATGAGCCATATTCAACGGGAAAC
GTCGAGGCCGCGATTAAATTCCAACATGGATGCTGATTTATATGGGTATAAATGGGCTCGCGATAATGTC
GGGCAATCAGGTGCGACAATCTATCGCTTGTATGGGAAGCCCGATGCGCCAGAGTTGTTTCTGAAACATG
GCAAAGGTAGCGTTGCCAATGATGTTACAGATGAGATGGTCAGACTAAACTGGCTGACGGAATTTATGCC
TCTTCCGACCATCAAGCATTTTATCCGTACTCCTGATGATGCATGGTTACTCACCACTGCGATCCCCGGA
AAAACAGCATTCCAGGTATTAGAAGAATATCCTGATTCAGGTGAAAATATTGTTGATGCGCTGGCAGTGT
TCCTGCGCCGGTTGCATTCGATTCCTGTTTGTAATTGTCCTTTTAACAGCGATCGCGTATTTCGTCTCGC
TCAGGCGCAATCACGAATGAATAACGGTTTGGTTGATGCGAGTGATTTTGATGACGAGCGTAATGGCTGG
CCTGTTGAACAAGTCTGGAAAGAAATGCATAAACTTTTGCCATTCTCACCGGATTCAGTCGTCACTCATG
GTGATTTCTCACTTGATAACCTTATTTTTGACGAGGGGAAATTAATAGGTTGTATTGATGTTGGACGAGT
CGGAATCGCAGACCGATACCAGGATCTTGCCATCCTATGGAACTGCCTCGGTGAGTTTTCTCCTTCATTA
CAGAAACGGCTTTTTCAAAAATATGGTATTGATAATCCTGATATGAATAAATTGCAGTTTCATTTGATGC
TCGATGAGTTTTTCTAATCAGAATTGGTTAATTGGTTGTAACACTGGCAGAGCATTACGCTGACTTGACG
GGACGGCGCAAGCTCATGACCAAAATCCCTTAACGTGAGTTACGCGTCGTTCCACTGAGCGTCAGACCCC
GTAGAAAAGATCAAAGGATCTTCTTGAGATCCTTTTTTTCTGCGCGTAATCTGCTGCTTGCAAACAAAAA
AACCACCGCTACCAGCGGTGGTTTGTTTGCCGGATCAAGAGCTACCAACTCTTTTTCCGAAGGTAACTGG
CTTCAGCAGAGCGCAGATACCAAATACTGTTCTTCTAGTGTAGCCGTAGTTAGGCCACCACTTCAAGAAC
TCTGTAGCACCGCCTACATACCTCGCTCTGCTAATCCTGTTACCAGTGGCTGCTGCCAGTGGCGATAAGT
CGTGTCTTACCGGGTTGGACTCAAGACGATAGTTACCGGATAAGGCGCAGCGGTCGGGCTGAACGGGGGG
TTCGTGCACACAGCCCAGCTTGGAGCGAACGACCTACACCGAACTGAGATACCTACAGCGTGAGCTATGA
GAAAGCGCCACGCTTCCCGAAGGGAGAAAGGCGGACAGGTATCCGGTAAGCGGCAGGGTCGGAACAGGAG
AGCGCACGAGGGAGCTTCCAGGGGGAAACGCCTGGTATCTTTATAGTCCTGTCGGGTTTCGCCACCTCTG
ACTTGAGCGTCGATTTTTGTGATGCTCGTCAGGGGGGCGGAGCCTATGGAAAAACGCCAGCAACGCGGCC
TTTTTACGGTTCCTGGCCTTTTGCTGGCCTTTTGCTCACATGTT
