>Addgene plasmid #161157 | pDONR221-SLC25A17_STOP | depositor partial sequence | sequence record 312249 | Codon-optimized ORF of SLC25A17
ATGGCCTCCGTGCTGTCTTACGAGAGCCTGGTGCACGCAGTGGCAGGAGCAGTGGGCTCCGTGACCGCCA
TGACAGTGTTCTTTCCACTGGACACCGCAAGGCTGAGGCTGCAGGTGGATGAGAAGCGGAAGTCTAAGAC
CACACACATGGTGCTGCTGGAGATCATCAAGGAGGAGGGCCTGCTGGCCCCCTATAGAGGCTGGTTTCCT
GTGATCAGCTCCCTGTGCTGTAGCAACTTCGTGTACTTTTATACATTCAATTCCCTGAAGGCCCTGTGGG
TGAAGGGCCAGCACTCCACCACAGGCAAGGACCTGGTGGTGGGATTCGTGGCAGGAGTGGTGAACGTGCT
GCTGACCACACCCCTGTGGGTGGTGAATACCAGGCTGAAGCTGCAGGGCGCCAAGTTTCGCAACGAGGAT
ATCGTGCCTACAAATTACAAGGGCATCATCGACGCCTTCCACCAGATCATCCGGGATGAGGGCATCTCCG
CCCTGTGGAACGGCACCTTTCCATCTCTGCTGCTGGTGTTCAATCCCGCCATCCAGTTCATGTTTTACGA
GGGCCTGAAGAGGCAGCTGCTGAAGAAGCGCATGAAGCTGTCTAGCCTGGACGTGTTTATCATCGGAGCA
GTGGCAAAGGCAATCGCAACCACAGTGACCTATCCTCTGCAGACAGTGCAGTCTATCCTGAGGTTCGGCC
GGCACAGACTGAACCCAGAGAATCGGACCCTGGGCAGCCTGAGAAACATCCTGTACCTGCTGCACCAGCG
CGTGCGGAGATTTGGCATCATGGGCCTGTATAAGGGCCTGGAGGCCAAGCTGCTGCAGACCGTGCTGACA
GCCGCCCTGATGTTTCTGGTGTATGAGAAGCTGACAGCCGCCACCTTCACAGTGATGGGCCTGAAGAGGG
CCCACCAGCACTAA
